Addgene plasmid #170037: pKB254
Purpose: Encodes LacI-controlled expression of surface-displayed H6L9 and PvirK-mNeonGreen reporter
Depositing lab: Jeffrey Tabor. Depositing organization: Rice University. Publication: High-throughput discovery of peptide activators of a bacterial sensor kinase. Brink KR, Mu AM, Hoang KV, Groszman K, Gunn JS, Tabor JJ. bioRxiv 10.1101/2021.06.01.446581.
Backbone
  Vector backbone: pSC101*
  Vector type: Bacterial Expression, Synthetic Biology
Growth in bacteria
  Bacterial resistance: Ampicillin, 100 μg/mL
  Growth temperature: 37°C
  Growth strain: DH5alpha
  Copy number: Low Copy
Gene/Insert 1
  Gene/Insert name: mNeonGreen
  Species: Branchiostoma lanceolatum
  Promoter: PvirK
  Cloning method: Unknown
  Sequencing primers: 5′ CGTCTAATAAACCATTATTATCATGACATTAAC
Gene/Insert 2
  Gene/Insert name: H6L9
  Species: Synthetic; Escherichia coli
  Promoter: Ptac
  Tag / fusion protein: Lpp (N terminal on insert); OmpA (N terminal on insert); Tether (N terminal on insert)
  Cloning method: Unknown
  Sequencing primers: 5′ CGGTATCAGCTCACTCAAAGG
Resource information
  A portion of this plasmid was derived from a plasmid made by: Peptide display fusion protein sequence was obtained from Bryan Davies and was originally published in Tucker et al. 2018 (DOI:10.1016/j.cell.2017.12.009).
Terms and licenses: Academic/Nonprofit Terms; Industry Terms: Not Available to Industry
Depositor comments: Peptide display fusion protein sequence was obtained from Bryan Davies and was originally published in Tucker et al. 2018 (DOI:10.1016/j.cell.2017.12.009). Tucker AT, Leonard SP, DuBois CD, Knauf GA, Cunningham AL, Wilke CO, Trent MS, Davies BW. Discovery of Next-Generation Antimicrobials through Bacterial Self-Screening of Surface-Displayed Peptide Libraries. Cell. 2018 Jan 25;172(3):618-628.e13. doi: 10.1016/j.cell.2017.12.009. Epub 2018 Jan 4. PMID: 29307492; PMCID: PMC5786472. Please visit https://www.biorxiv.org/content/10.1101/2021.06.01.446581v1 for bioRxiv preprint.
How to cite: pKB254 was a gift from Jeffrey Tabor (Addgene plasmid # 170037 ; http://n2t.net/addgene:170037 ; RRID:Addgene_170037)
