[The description below was written by a language model from this plasmid's Addgene catalogue record and pLannotate feature annotations shown in this document.]
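Description:
pKB254 is a low-copy bacterial expression and synthetic-biology plasmid of about 7 kb built on a pSC101* backbone. It replicates from the pSC101 origin with its cognate Rep101 (RepA) initiator protein and is selected with ampicillin through a β-lactamase cassette driven by its own bla promoter and followed by a lambda t0 terminator.

The plasmid combines two functional modules. The first is an inducible peptide-display unit. A tac promoter with an adjacent lac operator drives a fusion made of an Lpp fragment, an OmpA fragment, a tether and the synthetic peptide H6L9. The Lpp–OmpA scaffold directs the fusion to the outer membrane, so the tethered peptide is presented on the cell surface. According to the record, this display fusion design came from an earlier surface-displayed peptide library system. A plasmid-borne lacI gene under the lacIq promoter supplies the repressor, so display is held off until it is relieved by IPTG or lactose.

The second module is a reporter. mNeonGreen, the green/yellow fluorescent protein from Branchiostoma lanceolatum, is expressed from the PvirK promoter and followed by rrnB T1 and T7Te terminators. PvirK itself is not annotated in the feature table but presumably lies just upstream of the mNeonGreen coding sequence. The H6L9 peptide and tether are also not separately annotated. The annotation tool reports a short mKelly1-like fragment between the two modules, and the catalogue entry does not explain it.

The associated work concerns high-throughput discovery of peptide activators of a bacterial sensor kinase. Consistent with that, the plasmid appears to link induced display of a candidate peptide to a fluorescent readout of PvirK activity in the same cell. The record does not name the sensor kinase involved.
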