Features (pLannotate 1.2.2; 17 found; start..end, strand, type, name):
   1009..1086    -  promoter       lacIq promoter: lacI (mutant); In the lacIq allele, a single base change in the promoter boosts expression of the lacI gene about 10-fold.
   1108..1152    +  terminator     his operon terminator (fragment): This putative transcriptin terminator from the E. coli his operon has a 2-bp deletion introduced during synthesis. Its efficiency has not been determined.
   1455..2405    -  CDS            Rep101: RepA protein needed for replication with the pSC101 origin; rep101
   2453..2675    -  rep_origin     pSC101 ori: low-copy replication origin that requires the Rep101 protein
   3177..3211    -  terminator     lambda t0 terminator: minimal transcription terminator from phage lambda (Scholtissek and Grosse, 1987)
   3291..4151    -  CDS            AmpR: β-lactamase; bla; confers resistance to ampicillin, carbenicillin, and related antibiotics
   4152..4215    -  promoter       AmpR promoter: bla
   4555..5262    +  CDS            mNeonGreen: mNeonGreen is a basic (constitutively fluorescent) green/yellow fluorescent protein published in 2013, derived from Branchiostoma lanceolatum. It is reported to be a very rapidly-maturing monomer with moderate acid sensitivity.
   5274..5345    +  terminator     rrnB T1 terminator: transcription terminator T1 from the E. coli rrnB gene
   5361..5388    +  terminator     T7Te terminator: phage T7 early transcription terminator
   5482..5742    +  CDS            mKelly1 (fragment): mKelly1 is a basic (constitutively fluorescent) red fluorescent protein published in 2018, derived from Entacmaea quadricolor. It is reported to be a rapidly-maturing monomer with moderate acid sensitivity.
   5993..6397    -  CDS            ompA (fragment): OMPA_SHIFL - Experimental evidence at protein level: Swiss-Prot protein existence level 1. (Microbial infection) Serves as a secondary receptor during phage Sf6 infection; infection requires both lipopolysaccharide (LPS) and the OmpA beta-barrel. From Shigella flexneri.
   6401..6487    -  CDS            lpp (fragment): LPP_ECOLI - Also known as mlpA, mulI. Experimental evidence at protein level: Swiss-Prot protein existence level 1. An outer membrane lipoprotein that controls the distance between the inner and outer membranes; adding residues to Lpp increases the width of the periplasm (PubMed:29257832). The only protein known to be covalently linked to the peptidoglycan network (PGN) (PubMed:4261992, PubMed:3013869, PubMed:4245367). Also non-covalently binds the PGN (PubMed:3013869). The link between the cell outer membrane and PGN contributes to the maintenance of the structural and functional integrity of
   6582..6598    -  protein_bind   lac operator: The lac repressor binds to the lac operator to inhibit transcription in E. coli. This inhibition can be relieved by adding lactose or isopropyl-β-D-thiogalactopyranoside (IPTG). lac repressor encoded by lacI
   6606..6634    -  promoter       tac promoter: strong E. coli promoter; hybrid between the trp and lac UV5 promoters
   6807..6893    -  terminator     rrnB T1 terminator: Escherichia coli rrnB; transcription terminator T1 from the E. coli rrnB gene
   6899..1008    -  CDS            lacI (across the origin): lac repressor; lacI; The lac repressor binds to the lac operator to inhibit transcription in E. coli. This inhibition can be relieved by adding lactose or isopropyl-β-D-thiogalactopyranoside (IPTG).
>Addgene plasmid #170037 | pKB254 | addgene full sequence | sequence record 334662 | Addgene NGS Result
GGTTTGCGTATTGGGCGCCAGGGTGGTTTTTCTTTTCACCAGTGAGACGGGCAACAGCTGATTGCCCTTC
ACCGCCTGGTCCTGAGAGAGTTGCAGCAAGCGGTCCACGCTGGTTTGCCCCAGCAGGCGAAAATCCTGTT
TGATGGTGGTTAACGGCGGGATATAACATGAGCTGTCTTCGGTATCGTCGTATCCCACTACCGAGATATC
CGCACCAACGCGCAGCCCGGACTCGGTAATGGCGCGCATTGCGCCCAGCGCCATCTGATCGTTGGCAACC
AGCATCGCAGTGGGAACGATGCCCTCATTCAGCATTTGCATGGTTTGTTGAAAACCGGACATGGCACTCC
AGTCGCCTTCCCGTTCCGCTATCGGCTGAATTTGATTGCGAGTGAGATATTTATGCCAGCCAGCCAGACG
CAGACGCGCCGAGACAGAACTTAATGGGCCCGCTAACAGCGCGATTTGCTGGTGACCCAATGCGACCAGA
TGCTCCACGCCCAGTCGCGTACCGTCTTCATGGGAGAAAATAATACTGTTGATGGGTGTCTGGTCAGAGA
CATCAAGAAATAACGCCGGAACATTAGTGCAGGCAGCTTCCACAGCAATGGCATCCTGGTCATCCAGCGG
ATAGTTAATGATCAGCCCACTGACGCGTTGCGCGAGAAGATTGTGCACCGCCGCTTTACAGGCTTCGACG
CCGCTTCGTTCTACCATCGACACCACCACGCTGGCACCCAGTTGATCGGCGCGAGATTTAATCGCCGCGA
CAATTTGCGACGGCGCGTGCAGGGCCAGACTGGAGGTGGCAACGCCAATCAGCAACGACTGTTTGCCCGC
CAGTTGTTGTGCCACGCGGTTGGGAATGTAATTCAGCTCCGCCATCGCCGCTTCCACTTTTTCCCGCGTT
TTCGCAGAAACGTGGCTGGCCTGGTTCACCACGCGGGAAACGGTCTGATAAGAGACACCGGCATACTCTG
CGACATCGTATAACGTTACTGGTTTCACATTCACCACCCTGAATTGACTCTCTTCCGGGCGCTATCATGC
CATACCGCGAAAGGTTTTGCACCATTCGATGGTGTCAACGTAAATGCATGCCGCTTCGGCAAGGTGTCAC
CACCCTGCCCTTTTTCTTTAAAACCGAAAAGATTACTTCGCGTTATGCAGGCTTCCTCGCTCACTGACTC
GCTGCGCTCGGTCGTTCGGCTGCGGCGAGCGGTATCAGCTCACTCAAAGGCGGTAATCTCGAGGTTACAT
TGTCGATCTGTTCATGGTGAACAGCTTTGAATGCACCAAAAACTCGTAAAAGCTCTGATGTATCTATCTT
TTTTACACCGTTTTCATCTGTGCATATGGACAGTTTTCCCTTTGATATGTAACGGTGAACAGTTGTTCTA
CTTTTGTTTGTTAGTCTTGATGCTTCACTGATAGATACAAGAGCCATAAGAACCTCAGATCCTTCCGTAT
TTAGCCAGTATGTTCTCTAGTGTGGTTCGTTGTTTTTGCGTGAGCCATGAGAACGAACCATTGAGATCAT
ACTTACTTTGCATGTCACTCAAAAATTTTGCCTCAAAACTGGTGAGCTGAATTTTTGCAGTTAAAGCATC
GTGTAGTGTTTTTCTTAGTCCGTTATGTAGGTAGGAATCTGATGTAATGGTTGTTGGTATTTTGTCACCA
TTCATTTTTATCTGGTTGTTCTCAAGTTCGGTTACGAGATCCATTTGTCTATCTAGTTCAACTTGGAAAA
TCAACGTATCAGTCGGGCGGCCTCGCTTATCAACCACCAATTTCATATTGCTGTAAGTGTTTAAATCTTT
ACTTATTGGTTTCAAAACCCATTGGTTAAGCCTTTTAAACTCATGGTAGTTATTTTCAAGCATTAACATG
AACTTAAATTCATCAAGGCTAATCTCTATATTTGCCTTGTGAGTTTTCTTTTGTGTTAGTTCTTTTAATA
ACCACTCATAAATCCTCATAGAGTATTTGTTTTCAAAAGACTTAACATGTTCCAGATTATATTTTATGAA
TTTTTTTAACTGGAAAAGATAAGGCAATATCTCTTCACTAAAAACTAATTCTAATTTTTCGCTTGAGAAC
TTGGCATAGTTTGTCCACTGGAAAATCTCAAAGCCTTTAACCAAAGGATTCATGATTTCCACAGTTCTCG
TCATCAGCTCTCTGGTTGCTTTAGCTAATACACCATAAGCATTTTCCCTACTGATGTTCATCATCTGAGC
GTATTGGTTATAAGTGAACGATACCGTCCGTTCTTTCCTTGTAGGGTTTTCAATAGTGGGGTTGAGTAGT
GCCACACAGCATAAAATTAGCTTGGTTTCATGCTCCGTTAAGTCATAGCGACTAATCGCTAGTTCATTTG
CTTTGAAAACAACTAATTCAGACATACATCTCAATTGGTCTAGGTGATTTTAATCACTATACCAATTGAG
ATGGGCTAGTCAATGATAATTACATGTCCTTTTCCTTTGAGTTGTGGGTATCTGTAAATTCTGCTAGACC
TTTGCTGGAAAACTTGTAAATTCTGCTAGACCCTCTGTAAATTCCGCTAGACCTTTGTGTGTTTTTTTTG
TTTATATTCAAGTGGTTATAATTTATAGAATAAAGAAAGAATAAAAAAAGATAAAAAGAATAGATCCCAG
CCCTGTGTATAACTCACTACTTTAGTCAGTTCCGCAGTATTACAAAAGGATGTCACAAACGCTGTTTGCT
CCTCTACAAAACAGACCTTAAAACCCTAAAGGCTTAAGTAGCACCCTCGCAAGCTCGTGCAAATCGCTTA
ATATTCCTTTTGTCTCCGACCATCAGGCACCTGAGTCGCTGCCTTTTTCGTGACATTCAGTTCGCTGCGC
TCACGGCTCTGGCAGTGAATGTGGGTAAATGGCACTACAGGCGCCTTTTATGGATTCATGCAAGGAAACT
ACCCATAATACAAGAAAAGCCCGTCACGGGCTTCTCAGGGCGTTTTATGGCTGGTCTGCTATGTGGTGCT
ATCTGACTTTTTGCTGTTCAGCAGTTCCTGCCCTCTGATTTTCCAGTCTGACCACTTCGGATTATCCCGT
GACAGGTCATTCAGACTGGCTAATGCACCCAGTAAGGCAGCGGTATCATCAACAGGCTTACCCGTCTTAC
TGTCCCTAGTGCTTGGATTCTCACCAATAAAAAACGCCCGGCGGCAACCGAGCGTTCTGAACAAATCCAG
ATGGAGTTCTGATGTCATTACTGGATCTATCAACAGGAGTCCAAGCGAGCTCGTAAACTTGGTCTGACAG
TTACCAATGCTTAATCAGTGAGGCACCTATCTCAGCGATCTGTCTATTTCGTTCATCCATAGTTGCCTGA
CTCCCCGTCGTGTAGATAACTACGATACGGGAGGGCTTACCATCTGGCCCCAGTGCTGCAATGATACCGC
GTGATCCACGCTCACCGGCTCCAGATTTATCAGCAATAAACCAGCCAGCCGGAAGGGCCGAGCGCAGAAG
TGGTCCTGCAACTTTATCCGCCTCCATCCAGTCTATTAATTGTTGCCGGGAAGCTAGAGTAAGTAGTTCG
CCAGTTAATAGTTTGCGCAACGTTGTTGCCATTGCTACAGGCATCGTGGTGTCACGCTCGTCGTTTGGTA
TGGCTTCATTCAGCTCCGGTTCCCAACGATCAAGGCGAGTTACATGATCCCCCATGTTGTGCAAAAAAGC
GGTTAGCTCCTTCGGTCCTCCGATCGTTGTCAGAAGTAAGTTGGCCGCAGTGTTATCACTCATGGTTATG
GCAGCACTGCATAATTCTCTTACTGTCATGCCATCCGTAAGATGCTTTTCTGTTACTGGTGAGTACTCAA
CCAAGTCATTCTGAGAATAGTGTATGCGGCGACCGAGTTGCTCTTGCCCGGCGTCAATACGGTATAATAC
CGCGCCACATAGCAGAACTTTAAAAGTGCTCATCATTGGAAAACGTTCTTCGGGGCGAAAACTCTCAAGG
ATCTTACCGCTGTTGAGATCCAGTTCGATGTAACCCACTCGTGCACCCAACTGATCTTCAGCATCTTTTA
CTTTCACCAGCGTTTCTGGGTGAGCAAAAACGGGAAGGCAAAATGCCGCAAAAAAGTGAATAAGGGCGAC
ACTGAAATGTTGAATACTCATACTCTTCCTTTTTCAATATTATTGAAGCATTTATCAGGGTTATTGTCTC
ATGAGCGGATACATATTTTAATGTATTTAGAAAAATAAACAAATAGGGGTTCCGCGCACATTTCCCATGG
TGCCACCTGACGTCTAATAAACCATTATTATCATGACATTAACCTATAAAAATAGGCGTATCACGAGGCA
GAATTTTTATCGCTTCCGCGTTCCGTCTACTCCCTATTACGCTCCGGAATCTCCGACGCCTACGGCCGAC
GTCGGATACCGCCATTGATAAACTGTTTAACAACATCGTCTGTACAGACCTTCTTCGTTGCCTTTACGTT
TAACTCAATCAGGCTACCGTCTCGGTTATAAGTCTATCGAGTAGTAGAGCCGTAGTAAAGAGGAGAAATA
CTAGATGGTTTCGAAAGGTGAGGAGGATAACATGGCGTCGCTGCCTGCTACACATGAACTGCATATTTTC
GGCAGCATCAACGGAGTTGATTTCGACATGGTGGGCCAAGGCACCGGCAACCCGAACGACGGCTATGAAG
AATTGAATTTGAAATCTACCAAGGGCGACTTGCAATTTAGTCCGTGGATTCTGGTACCGCATATTGGTTA
TGGTTTTCATCAGTATCTGCCCTACCCAGACGGAATGAGCCCATTTCAGGCGGCTATGGTGGATGGCAGT
GGCTATCAGGTCCATCGCACCATGCAATTCGAGGATGGGGCGAGCCTGACCGTGAATTATCGGTACACTT
ACGAAGGTTCACATATTAAAGGTGAAGCACAAGTTAAAGGCACCGGCTTCCCGGCGGATGGCCCAGTGAT
GACCAACAGCCTGACGGCGGCGGACTGGTGTCGTAGCAAAAAGACGTATCCCAATGATAAAACAATTATT
TCTACCTTTAAATGGAGTTACACCACGGGTAACGGTAAACGCTACCGTAGCACGGCTCGCACCACATACA
CCTTTGCGAAACCCATGGCCGCGAACTATCTGAAAAATCAGCCGATGTATGTGTTTCGCAAAACGGAACT
GAAACATTCGAAAACTGAACTCAATTTCAAAGAGTGGCAAAAAGCCTTCACCGACGTAATGGGCATGGAT
GAACTGTACAAATGACCAGGCATCAAATAAAACGAAAGGCTCAGTCGAAAGACTGGGCCTTTCGTTTTAT
CTGTTGTTTGTCGGTGAACGCTCTCTACTAGAGTCACACTGGCTCACCTTCGGGTGGGCCTTTCTGCGTT
TATAGTTTCACTTCTGAGTTCGGCATGGGGTCAGGTGGGACCACCGCGCTACTGCCGCCAGGCAGCTGTA
TCATCTGCGTACTCCATTAGTGTGACGACCTATGAGGATGGCGGGGTATTAACTGTAACGCAAGATACTT
CTCTGCAAGATGGTTGTTTAATTTATAATGTGAAACTGCGCGGCGTTAATTTTCCCTCAAATGGTCCCGT
AATGCAAAAGAAGACCTTAGGGTGGGAAGCTTCTACGGAAACGTTGTATCCTGCAGATGGCGGTCTTGAG
GGTCGTTGTGATATGGCGTTGAAACTGGTCGGCGGTGGACATTTGCATTGTAATCTGAAAACGACTTATC
GTATTACAATAAGTGCAGTAAGTGATGAAGTAAATGATGTAAAAGGTGAAGGGTTCCTCCGATACCCGCA
GCTGGAGCCTCAGCGGCATCTGCAGGAGCGGCTTCCGCAGCCGGTGCTTCACTCGCTGGTGCCTCCGCTG
CTGGTGTAGCTTCCGCAGCTGGTGCAGCAGGTTCCTGACTGATGCCAGCGGCTGGGGCTTCGGCAGCATC
CGCTGGGGCAGCTTCTGCTGCAGGCGCTTCGCTAGCTGGAGCTTCAGCAGCAGGAGTCGCCTCTGCGGCG
GGCGCTGCAGGCTCTTGACTGGTACCAATACCGTTGTCCGGACGAGTGCCGATGGTGTGTGCGTCACCGA
TGTTGTTGGTCCACTGGTATTCCAGACGGGTAGCGATTTCAGGAGTGATCGCGTACTCAACACCGCCAGC
GAAGACCGGAGAAACGCCGGTGTCGTGGTTTTTACCATAAACGTTGGATTTAGTGTCTGCACGCCATACC
ATGCCACCCAGACGAGTGTAGATGTCCAGGTCGTCAGTGATTGGGTAACCCAGTTTAGCGGTCAGTTGAA
CGCCCTGAGCTTTGTATGCACCGTTTTCAACGCTGCCTTTGTACGGCATACGACCTAACCAGTCGTAACC
CATTTCAAAGCCAACATACGGGTTAATTCCCTGATCGATTTTAGCGTTGCTGGAGCAACCTGCCAGCAGA
GTAGAACCCAGGATTACCGCGCCCAGTACCAGTTTAGTAGCTTTCATCAGAAATACTCCATAGCATGATT
AAGATGTTTCAGTACGAAAATTGCTTTCATTGTTGATCTCCTTTTTAAGTGAACTTGGGCCCTGTGTGAA
ATTGTTATCCGCTCACAATTCCACACATTATACGAGCCGATGATTAATTGTCAACAGCTCATTTCAGAAT
ATTAGCCAGAACCGTTATGATGTCGGCGCAAAAAACATTATCCAGAACGGGAGTGCGCCTTGAGCGACAC
GAATTATGCAGTGATTTACGTATTACCGCCTTTGAGTGAGCTGATACCGCTCGCCGCAGCCGAACGCCCT
AGGTCTAGGGCGGCGGATTTGTCCTACTCAGGAGAGCGTTCACCGACAAACAACAGATAAAACGAAAGGC
CCAGTCTTTCGACTGAGCCTTTCGTTTTATTTGATGCCTCACTGCCCGCTTTCCAGTCGGGAAACCTGTC
GTGCCAGCTGCATTAATGAATCGGCCAACGCGCGGGGAGAGGC
